>Addgene plasmid #197967 | pDARMO_CMVT_3xFLAG_BIRC6 | addgene full sequence | sequence record 389114 | Addgene NGS Result
GAATATAGTCTTTACATGCCCTTGGCCACGCCCCTCTTTAATACGACGGGCAATTTGCACTTCAGAAAAT
GAAGAGTTTGCTTTAGCCATAACAAAAGTCCAGTATGCTTTTTCACAGCATAACTGGACTGATTTCAGTT
TACAACTATTCTGTCTAGTTTAAGACTTTATTGTCATAGTTTAGATCTATTTTGTTCAGTTTAAGACTTT
ATTGTCCGCCCACACCCGCTTACGCAGGGCATCTGCGCATCCACAGGAAGCCGTAAAAAGGCCGCGTTGC
TGGCGTTTTTCCATAGGCTCCGCCCCCCTGACGAGCATCACAAAAATCGACGCTCAAGTCAGAGGTGGCG
AAACCCGACAGGACTATAAAGATACCAGGCGTTTCCCCCTGGAAGCTCCCTCGTGCGCTCTCCTGTTCCG
ACCCTGCCGCTTACCGGATACCTGTCCGCCTTTCTCCCTTCGGGAAGCGTGGCGCTTTCTCATAGCTCAC
GCTGTAGGTATCTCAGTTCGGTGTAGGTCGTTCGCTCCAAGCTGGGCTGTGTGCACGAACCCCCCGTTCA
GCCCGACCGCTGCGCCTTATCCGGTAACTATCGTCTTGAGTCCAACCCGGTAAGACACGACTTATCGCCA
CTGGCAGCAGCCACTGGTAACAGGATTAGCAGAGCGAGGTATGTAGGCGGTGCTACAGAGTTCTTGAAGT
GGTGGCCTAACTACGGCTACACTAGAAGAACAGTATTTGGTATCTGCGCTCTGCTGAAGCCAGTTACCTT
CGGAAAAAGAGTTGGTAGCTCTTGATCCGGCAAACAAACCACCGCTGGTAGCGGTGGTTTTTTTGTTTGC
AAGCAGCAGATTACGCGCAGAAAAAAAGGATCTCAAGAAGATCCTTTGATCTTTTCTACGGGGTCTGACG
CTTATTACCAATGCTTAATCAGTGAGGCACCTATCTCAGCGATCTGTCTATTTCGTTCATCCATAGTTGC
CTGACTCCCCGTCGTGTAGATAACTACGATACGGGAGGGCTTACCATCTGGCCCCAGTGCTGCAATGATA
CCGCGTGACCCACGCTCACCGGCTCCAGATTTATCAGCAATAAACCAGCCAGCCGGAAGGGCCGAGCGCA
GAAGTGGTCCTGCAACTTTATCCGCCTCCATCCAGTCTATTAATTGTTGCCGGGAAGCTAGAGTAAGTAG
TTCGCCAGTTAATAGTTTGCGCAACGTTGTTGCCATTGCTACAGGCATCGTGGTGTCACGCTCGTCGTTT
GGTATGGCTTCATTCAGCTCCGGTTCCCAACGATCAAGGCGAGTTACATGATCCCCCATGTTGTGCAAAA
AAGCGGTTAGCTCCTTCGGTCCTCCGATCGTTGTCAGAAGTAAGTTGGCCGCAGTGTTATCACTCATGGT
TATGGCAGCACTGCATAATTCTCTTACTGTCATGCCATCCGTAAGATGCTTTTCTGTGACTGGTGAGTAC
TCAACCAAGTCATTCTGAGAATAGTGTATGCGGCGACCGAGTTGCTCTTGCCCGGCGTCAATACGGGATA
ATACCGCGCCACATAGCAGAACTTTAAAAGTGCTCATCATTGGAAAACGTTCTTCGGGGCGAAAACTCTC
AAGGATCTTACCGCTGTTGAGATCCAGTTCGATGTAACCCACTCGTGCACCCAACTGATCTTCAGCATCT
TTTACTTTCACCAGCGTTTCTGGGTGAGCAAAAACAGGAAGGCAAAATGCCGCAAAAAAGGGAATAAGGG
CGACACGGAAATGTTGAATACTCATACTCTTCCTTTTTCAATATTATTGAAGCATTTATCAGGGTTATTG
TCTCATGAGCGGATACATATTTGAATGTATTTAGGACCCAAGTCAACCGGTTGTGGGCGGACAAAATAGT
TGGGAACTGGGAGGGGTGGAAATGGAGTTTTTAAGGATTATTTAGGGAAGAGTGACAAAATAGATGGGAA
CTGGGTGTAGCGTCGTAAGCTAATACGAAAATTAAAAATGACAAAATAGTTTGGAACTAGATTTCACTTA
TCTGGTTCAGCCTGCGGTCCGGATTCGCCCTTAAGCTAGCTAGTTATTAATAGTAATCAATTACGGGGTC
ATTAGTTCATAGCCCATATATGGAGTTCCGCGTTACATAACTTACGGTAAATGGCCCGCCTGGCTGACCG
CCCAACGACCCCCGCCCATTGACGTCAATAATGACGTATGTTCCCATAGTAACGCCAATAGGGACTTTCC
ATTGACGTCAATGGGTGGAGTATTTACGGTAAACTGCCCACTTGGCAGTACATCAAGTGTATCATATGCC
AAGTACGCCCCCTATTGACGTCAATGACGGTAAATGGCCCGCCTGGCATTATGCCCAGTACATGACCTTA
TGGGACTTTCCTACTTGGCAGTACATCTACGTATTAGTCATTGCTATTACCATGGTGATGCGGTTTTGGC
AGTACATCAATGGGCGTGGATAGCGGTTTGACTCACGGGGATTTCCAAGTCTCCACCCCATTGACGTCAA
TGGGAGTTTGTTTTGGCACCAAAATCAACGGGACTTTCCAAAATGTCGTAACAACTCCGCCCCATTGACG
CAAATGGGCGGTAGGCGTGTACGGTGGGAGGTCTATATAAGCAGAGCTGGTTTAGTGAACCGTCAGATCC
TCACTCTCTTCCGCCTCGCTGTCTGCGAGGGCCAGCTGTTGGGCTCGCGGTTGAGGACAAACTCTTCGCG
GTCTTTCCAGTACTCTTGGATCGGAAACCCGTCGGCCTCCGAACGGTACTCCGCCACCGAGGGACCTGAG
CGAGTCCGCATCGACCGGATCGGAAAACCTCTCGAGAAAGGCGTCTAACCAGTCACAGTCGCAAGGTAGG
CTGAGCACCGTGGCGGGCGGCAGCGGGTGGCGGTCGGGGTTGTTTCTGGCGGAGGTGCTGCTGATGATGT
AATTAAAGTAGGCGGTGTTGACACCGCGGATGGTCGAGGTGAGGTGTGGCAGGCTTGAGATCCAGCTGTT
GGGGTGAGTACTCCCTCTCAAAAGCGGGCATTACTTCTGCGCTAAGATTGTCAGTTTCCAAAAACGAGGA
GGATTTGATATTCACCTGGCCCGATCTGGCCATACACTTGAGTGACAATGACATCCACTTTGCCTTTCTC
TCCACAGGTGTCCACTCCCAGGTCCAAAGTTGGCCAGGCCTAGTTGGCCAGGCCTAGTGCCGCCACCATG
GGTGACTACAAAGACCATGACGGTGATTATAAAGATCATGACATTGATTACAAGGATGACGATGACAAGG
GCGGTGGTAGCGGTGGGCTGGAAGTTCTGTTCCAGGGGCCCTCGCGAACCATGGTAACGGGTGGGGGTGC
GGCACCACCCGGCACGGTCACTGAGCCGCTGCCATCCGTGATAGTGCTTTCTGCCGGTCGAAAGATGGCC
GCAGCTGCTGCCGCCGCCTCCGGACCTGGTTGTTCCTCTGCCGCAGGAGCTGGGGCTGCGGGGGTTAGCG
AATGGCTGGTACTGCGAGATGGCTGCATGCATTGCGATGCAGACGGGCTGCATAGTCTCTCCTACCACCC
AGCGCTTAATGCTATTCTGGCGGTTACCTCCCGCGGCACGATCAAGGTCATTGATGGAACAAGTGGGGCA
ACGCTCCAAGCCTCCGCGCTGTCAGCCAAACCAGGCGGACAGGTTAAATGCCAGTACATTTCAGCAGTAG
ATAAGGTTATTTTCGTCGATGACTATGCCGTGGGGTGTCGGAAAGATTTGAATGGGATACTCCTGCTGGA
TACGGCGCTCCAGACCCCGGTCAGTAAGCAGGACGACGTTGTCCAGCTGGAACTCCCCGTGACCGAAGCA
CAGCAATTGCTCTCTGCCTGCCTCGAGAAAGTAGATATCAGCAGCACCGAAGGTTACGACCTCTTCATTA
CGCAGCTTAAGGATGGCCTGAAGAATACCAGCCACGAGACAGCAGCGAATCACAAGGTAGCTAAATGGGC
GACCGTAACATTCCACCTTCCTCACCACGTGCTTAAATCTATAGCTTCTGCTATAGTCAACGAGCTGAAA
AAAATAAATCAGAACGTCGCTGCCCTTCCAGTGGCTAGTTCAGTTATGGATCGCTTGAGCTACCTCTTGC
CTAGCGCGCGCCCAGAGTTGGGAGTTGGCCCCGGGCGGTCCGTCGATCGATCACTTATGTACTCTGAAGC
TAATCGGAGAGAAACTTTTACCTCCTGGCCCCATGTCGGCTATCGATGGGCTCAGCCAGACCCGATGGCC
CAGGCTGGATTTTACCATCAACCTGCGTCTTCAGGTGATGACAGAGCGATGTGCTTTACCTGCTCAGTAT
GCCTGGTATGTTGGGAGCCGACCGATGAGCCTTGGAGCGAGCATGAACGGCATTCACCGAATTGCCCGTT
TGTCAAGGGAGAACACACGCAGAATGTACCACTCTCTGTTACTCTGGCTACGTCCCCCGCACAATTTCCG
TGTACCGACGGAACAGATCGAATATCATGCTTTGGGAGCGGGTCCTGTCCACACTTCCTTGCAGCGGCTA
CCAAACGCGGAAAAATATGCATCTGGGATGTCTCAAAGCTTATGAAAGTCCATTTGAAATTCGAAATCAA
TGCATATGACCCTGCCATCGTACAGCAACTTATCTTGAGTGGCGATCCCTCCTCCGGTGTAGATAGCCGA
AGACCTACGCTTGCGTGGCTCGAGGATTCATCATCTTGCTCTGACATCCCGAAACTCGAAGGAGATAGTG
ATGACCTGCTCGAGGATTCAGACTCCGAAGAACACAGCAGGTCCGATAGCGTTACTGGGCATACCTCACA
AAAAGAGGCCATGGAAGTCTCCCTCGACATTACCGCGCTTTCTATCCTCCAACAGCCTGAAAAACTCCAA
TGGGAAATAGTGGCCAATGTGCTTGAAGACACTGTAAAAGATCTTGAGGAACTGGGAGCGAATCCCTGCC
TGACTAACTCCAAATCTGAAAAAACGAAGGAGAAGCACCAGGAGCAGCATAACATTCCTTTCCCCTGTCT
GCTTGCGGGCGGACTTCTGACATACAAATCCCCAGCTACTTCACCTATTAGTTCAAATTCTCATAGGTCA
CTCGATGGCCTTTCTCGAACGCAGGGTGAATCCATTAGTGAGCAGGGTTCAACGGATAATGAATCCTGTA
CTAATAGCGAGCTCAATTCTCCCTTGGTCAGACGCACTTTGCCTGTATTGCTTCTGTATTCTATCAAGGA
GAGCGATGAAAAAGCAGGGAAAATATTTAGCCAAATGAACAATATTATGTCCAAAAGTCTTCATGATGAT
GGCTTCACGGTCCCGCAAATTATCGAGATGGAACTGGATTCACAAGAACAATTGCTCCTTCAAGACCCAC
CTGTTACATATATTCAACAATTCGCAGACGCCGCAGCAAATCTCACGAGCCCTGATTCCGAGAAATGGAA
TTCAGTATTCCCCAAGCCTGGTACGCTGGTTCAGTGTTTGCGACTGCCTAAATTCGCGGAAGAAGAGAAT
CTTTGCATAGACTCAATAACGCCTTGTGCAGATGGTATTCATTTGCTGGTGGGACTGCGCACGTGCCCAG
TCGAGAGCCTCTCAGCAATAAACCAAGTTGAAGCTTTGAACAACCTGAACAAGCTGAATAGCGCACTGTG
TAATAGACGGAAAGGCGAACTCGAATCCAATTTGGCGGTTGTCAACGGTGCAAATATCTCCGTTATCCAA
CATGAATCCCCCGCTGATGTTCAAACTCCCCTCATAATTCAGCCTGAACAAAGGAACGTAAGTGGGGGAT
ATTTGGTGCTCTACAAAATGAATTACGCTACACGCATAGTAACTCTTGAGGAAGAGCCCATAAAGATTCA
ACATATCAAAGACCCGCAAGACACGATCACATCACTCATTCTCCTCCCCCCCGACATCCTCGACAATCGG
GAAGACGACTGTGAGGAACCAATAGAGGACATGCAACTTACGTCCAAAAACGGCTTCGAACGGGAGAAGA
CTTCAGACATCAGTACACTGGGACACCTGGTAATTACGACTCAAGGCGGCTACGTTAAGATCCTTGATTT
GAGCAATTTCGAAATCCTGGCGAAGGTTGAACCGCCCAAAAAAGAAGGAACAGAAGAGCAAGACACATTC
GTCTCAGTGATCTACTGTAGTGGCACTGACCGCCTTTGCGCGTGCACCAAGGGCGGGGAACTTCATTTTC
TGCAGATAGGAGGCACATGTGACGACATAGACGAGGCCGACATATTGGTCGATGGGAGCCTTAGTAAGGG
GATAGAACCGTCTTCTGAGGGCTCCAAGCCCCTTAGCAACCCTTCCAGTCCGGGTATCTCTGGCGTTGAC
CTGTTGGTAGATCAACCGTTCACGCTCGAAATCTTGACTTCACTGGTGGAGCTGACTCGATTTGAGACCC
TGACTCCAAGATTCTCCGCAACTGTTCCTCCCTGTTGGGTAGAAGTCCAGCAAGAGCAGCAGCAGCGACG
GCACCCACAACACCTCCACCAACAACATCACGGGGATGCCGCGCAACATACGAGAACGTGGAAACTGCAG
ACCGATTCAAACAGTTGGGACGAACACGTATTCGAATTGGTCCTCCCTAAGGCATGCATGGTTGGACATG
TCGACTTCAAATTTGTCCTCAATAGTAACATTACTAATATTCCGCAAATTCAAGTTACTCTGCTGAAAAA
CAAGGCACCGGGGTTGGGAAAAGTCAATGCGTTGAATATAGAAGTCGAGCAAAACGGAAAACCCTCATTG
GTTGACCTTAATGAAGAGATGCAACACATGGATGTTGAGGAAAGTCAGTGCCTCAGACTTTGTCCCTTCC
TTGAAGACCACAAAGAAGATATTCTCTGCGGTCCCGTTTGGTTGGCCTCCGGCCTGGACTTGTCCGGCCA
CGCAGGGATGCTTACACTTACGAGTCCAAAGCTGGTGAAAGGGATGGCGGGAGGCAAGTACAGGTCTTTC
CTCATACACGTTAAAGCAGTAAACGAACGGGGGACTGAGGAAATATGCAACGGGGGTATGAGGCCAGTCG
TTCGCCTCCCTTCACTCAAACATCAGAGCAACAAAGGCTACTCCCTCGCTAGTTTGCTCGCAAAAGTGGC
TGCGGGGAAGGAGAAATCTTCCAATGTTAAGAATGAGAACACCAGTGGCACTCGCAAATCTGAAAATCTT
CGAGGCTGCGACCTCTTGCAGGAAGTTTCAGTGACAATCAGGCGATTCAAAAAAACTTCCATATCTAAGG
AGAGAGTACAACGCTGTGCTATGTTGCAATTTAGCGAATTTCATGAAAAGCTCGTTAATACACTGTGTCG
AAAAACGGATGATGGGCAGATAACCGAGCATGCGCAGTCTCTGGTCCTTGACACACTCTGCTGGCTGGCG
GGGGTACACTCCAATGGCCCAGGTAGCTCCAAGGAAGGTAACGAAAATCTCCTGTCAAAAACCCGGAAAT
TCCTGAGTGATATTGTGCGCGTCTGCTTTTTCGAAGCCGGGCGAAGTATAGCACACAAATGCGCTAGGTT
TCTCGCGCTCTGTATCTCAAACGGTAAGTGCGATCCTTGCCAACCCGCGTTCGGTCCAGTCCTTTTGAAG
GCCCTCCTCGATAACATGTCATTTCTGCCGGCTGCCACGACTGGGGGCTCAGTGTACTGGTATTTTGTTC
TTCTGAACTACGTCAAGGATGAAGATCTTGCTGGCTGCAGTACGGCCTGTGCCTCACTTTTGACTGCTGT
CTCCCGCCAACTGCAGGATCGCTTGACACCGATGGAAGCGCTTCTCCAGACACGATATGGACTCTACTCC
TCTCCGTTCGACCCAGTGCTGTTCGACCTTGAGATGTCTGGGTCTTCATGCAAGAATGTATATAACAGCA
GCATAGGGGTCCAGTCTGACGAAATAGATTTGTCCGACGTACTCAGTGGAAACGGTAAGGTTTCAAGTTG
TACGGCGGCTGAAGGCTCATTTACTAGCCTTACCGGACTTCTTGAAGTCGAGCCGCTCCATTTCACATGT
GTTTCAACATCTGACGGGACGCGGATTGAGCGAGATGATGCTATGAGTAGCTTCGGTGTGACACCGGCGG
TGGGAGGGCTCTCCTCAGGAACGGTAGGGGAGGCATCAACGGCTCTGAGTTCCGCTGCACAGGTGGCTCT
GCAGTCTCTGTCCCATGCCATGGCCAGTGCGGAGCAGCAACTCCAGGTTCTGCAGGAAAAGCAGCAACAA
CTTCTTAAGCTGCAACAACAGAAGGCGAAGTTGGAGGCGAAACTGCACCAAACAACCGCAGCGGCAGCCG
CAGCTGCGTCAGCTGTCGGCCCCGTACACAATAGCGTCCCTAGCAACCCCGTCGCTGCCCCGGGCTTCTT
TATACACCCAAGCGATGTGATCCCGCCTACTCCAAAAACGACACCCCTGTTTATGACTCCACCCTTGACG
CCGCCAAATGAAGCTGTTTCTGTCGTCATCAACGCAGAGTTGGCCCAGCTTTTCCCGGGTTCAGTTATTG
ACCCGCCTGCCGTCAATCTCGCAGCACACAACAAAAACTCAAACAAATCCCGAATGAACCCTTTGGGGTC
AGGACTTGCTCTTGCCATCTCACACGCTAGCCACTTCCTTCAGCCCCCTCCCCATCAATCCATCATAATT
GAACGGATGCATAGTGGAGCTAGACGCTTCGTTACGTTGGATTTCGGAAGGCCAATCCTCCTGACAGACG
TTCTTATACCCACCTGTGGCGACTTGGCTAGCCTTTCCATTGATATATGGACCCTGGGTGAAGAGGTTGA
CGGTCGCAGACTGGTTGTAGCAACAGACATTAGCACTCACTCCCTGATTTTGCATGATCTCATTCCGCCC
CCCGTATGTCGCTTCATGAAAATTACAGTCATCGGCCGGTATGGTTCAACGAATGCAAGGGCGAAGATAC
CACTCGGTTTTTACTATGGACACACGTACATTCTTCCTTGGGAGTCCGAGCTTAAGTTGATGCATGACCC
ATTGAAAGGCGAAGGGGAATCTGCCAATCAGCCCGAGATTGATCAGCACCTTGCCATGATGGTGGCATTG
CAAGAAGACATTCAGTGTCGCTACAATCTGGCTTGTCACCGCTTGGAAACCTTGCTCCAGTCCATTGATC
TTCCACCATTGAATAGCGCTAACAACGCGCAGTACTTCCTGAGGAAACCCGACAAAGCTGTCGAGGAAGA
TTCTAGGGTCTTCTCTGCATACCAGGACTGTATTCAACTTCAGCTTCAGCTCAACCTTGCCCACAATGCT
GTTCAACGCCTGAAGGTTGCCTTGGGGGCCTCAAGAAAGATGCTCTCTGAAACAAGTAATCCCGAAGACC
TGATACAGACAAGCTCCACAGAACAACTGCGAACGATCATACGGTACTTGCTGGACACGCTTCTCTCCTT
GTTGCACGCAAGCAATGGACATTCCGTGCCAGCAGTCCTGCAGAGCACATTCCATGCGCAAGCTTGTGAG
GAACTCTTCAAGCATTTGTGTATTTCAGGGACACCAAAGATTAGGCTTCACACAGGGCTTTTGCTGGTGC
AATTGTGCGGCGGGGAGAGGTGGTGGGGTCAATTTCTTTCCAACGTTTTGCAGGAGCTTTATAATTCTGA
ACAACTTTTGATATTTCCGCAAGACCGGGTGTTCATGTTGCTCAGCTGCATTGGACAGCGAAGCTTGTCT
AATAGCGGTGTACTCGAATCCCTGCTGAACCTCTTGGATAATTTGCTTTCCCCGTTGCAGCCACAGCTCC
CCATGCACCGACGGACTGAAGGGGTTCTTGACATCCCAATGATATCATGGGTCGTAATGTTGGTCAGTCG
GTTGCTTGACTATGTGGCAACCGTAGAGGATGAAGCAGCCGCAGCAAAAAAACCTTTGAATGGCAATCAG
TGGTCTTTCATAAACAATAATCTTCATACACAATCCTTGAACCGCTCTAGCAAAGGGTCAAGTAGCCTGG
ATAGATTGTACTCAAGAAAAATCCGGAAACAACTCGTTCATCATAAGCAGCAGCTTAACCTCCTCAAGGC
GAAACAAAAGGCTCTGGTTGAGCAGATGGAGAAAGAAAAAATTCAGTCAAATAAGGGATCTAGCTATAAG
TTGCTCGTTGAGCAGGCCAAACTTAAGCAAGCAACGAGTAAGCATTTTAAAGATCTCATTAGGCTGAGAC
GGACGGCCGAGTGGAGTAGAAGTAATCTTGATACAGAAGTTACCACGGCCAAGGAGTCTCCGGAAATTGA
ACCACTGCCTTTCACTTTGGCCCATGAAAGGTGCATTAGCGTGGTTCAAAAGCTTGTTCTTTTCTTGTTG
TCTATGGATTTCACATGTCATGCCGACCTCTTGCTCTTCGTTTGTAAGGTCTTGGCACGAATTGCTAATG
CGACCAGGCCAACAATACACTTGTGCGAAATTGTAAATGAACCCCAACTGGAAAGATTGCTGCTCTTGTT
GGTCGGGACGGACTTCAACCGAGGCGACATCAGCTGGGGCGGCGCCTGGGCCCAATACTCATTGACTTGT
ATGCTCCAAGATATACTCGCAGGAGAGTTGCTTGCTCCGGTGGCCGCCGAAGCGATGGAAGAAGGGACCG
TTGGTGATGATGTTGGAGCTACGGCGGGGGATTCCGATGATAGTCTGCAACAATCATCAGTTCAGCTTCT
GGAGACCATTGACGAACCCCTTACCCACGACATCACTGGTGCACCCCCCCTGTCATCACTTGAGAAAGAC
AAAGAGATAGATCTCGAGCTTCTCCAGGACCTTATGGAAGTAGACATCGATCCACTCGACATAGACCTGG
AGAAGGACCCATTGGCGGCAAAGGTATTCAAACCCATCTCATCTACTTGGTACGATTATTGGGGCGCGGA
CTACGGTACATATAACTATAATCCTTACATAGGTGGACTTGGAATCCCAGTTGCGAAACCTCCAGCGAAT
ACTGAGAAGAACGGTAGTCAGACTGTATCCGTGTCCGTTTCTCAAGCCCTGGATGCTCGCCTGGAAGTGG
GTTTGGAGCAGCAGGCAGAGTTGATGTTGAAAATGATGAGCACTCTTGAAGCGGACAGTATATTGCAGGC
TCTGACCAATACGTCACCTACCTTGTCTCAGAGCCCAACTGGGACCGATGATTCACTCCTTGGTGGGCTT
CAAGCTGCGAATCAAACCAGCCAGCTGATTATACAGCTCTCATCTGTACCTATGCTGAACGTTTGTTTCA
ACAAACTTTTCTCCATGCTCCAGGTTCACCACGTGCAGCTTGAGTCCTTGCTCCAACTGTGGCTTACACT
TTCCCTGAATAGTTCCTCTACAGGCAATAAGGAAAATGGTGCAGATATCTTTCTGTACAATGCCAATAGA
ATACCGGTGATTAGTCTTAATCAAGCCTCTATCACCAGCTTCCTCACCGTGCTGGCGTGGTATCCCAACA
CACTTTTGCGCACCTGGTGCTTGGTTTTGCATAGTCTGACCCTGATGACAAATATGCAATTGAATTCAGG
TAGTTCCAGCGCTATAGGAACTCAGGAATCTACGGCACACCTGTTGGTGTCAGATCCAAACCTGATCCAC
GTACTGGTTAAATTCCTCTCTGGTACTTCCCCGCATGGTACGAACCAACACAGCCCACAAGTTGGACCTA
CAGCCACCCAGGCGATGCAGGAGTTTTTGACCAGACTCCAGGTACACCTTTCTTCAACCTGCCCTCAGAT
ATTCTCAGAATTCCTCCTCAAGCTTATTCATATCCTCAGTACCGAAAGAGGGGCGTTCCAGACGGGGCAA
GGTCCTTTGGATGCTCAAGTCAAGCTGTTGGAGTTCACCCTTGAACAAAACTTCGAGGTTGTAAGTGTCT
CTACTATATCTGCTGTCATCGAAAGCGTTACGTTCCTTGTACACCATTATATCACATGCTCAGATAAGGT
CATGTCAAGAAGTGGCTCAGACAGTAGTGTGGGCGCTCGGGCTTGTTTTGGTGGTCTCTTCGCTAATCTG
ATCCGACCTGGAGACGCAAAAGCAGTGTGCGGAGAGATGACCAGAGATCAGTTGATGTTCGATCTTCTGA
AGCTCGTCAACATCCTTGTGCAACTGCCTTTGAGTGGCAATAGGGAATACAGTGCTAGAGTAAGCGTCAC
AACTAATACGACGGATTCCGTTTCCGACGAAGAAAAAGTGTCCGGGGGTAAAGATGGAAATGGTTCCAGC
ACCAGCGTACAAGGATCCCCAGCCTACGTGGCGGATCTCGTGCTCGCCAATCAACAGATAATGAGTCAAA
TTCTGTCCGCACTCGGCTTGTGCAATTCCTCTGCAATGGCCATGATTATAGGAGCTTCTGGGTTGCATTT
GACTAAGCATGAAAACTTTCATGGCGGTTTGGATGCGATCTCTGTGGGAGATGGACTTTTCACGATTCTG
ACTACTTTGAGCAAGAAAGCGTCTACGGTTCACATGATGCTGCAGCCGATCTTGACATATATGGCATGTG
GATACATGGGCCGGCAGGGGTCACTTGCCACATGCCAGTTGTCTGAGCCTCTGCTGTGGTTCATACTCCG
AGTCCTCGATACTTCTGACGCGCTTAAAGCCTTCCATGACATGGGAGGAGTGCAGCTCATCTGCAATAAC
ATGGTTACAAGCACTAGAGCGATTGTCAACACAGCAAGATCTATGGTCTCCACCATTATGAAGTTCCTTG
ACTCTGGGCCGAACAAGGCAGTCGATTCTACCTTGAAGACGAGGATCCTTGCCTCTGAGCCAGATAATGC
TGAAGGAATACACAATTTTGCACCTTTGGGTACAATTACGAGCTCTTCTCCAACGGCACAGCCGGCGGAA
GTCCTGCTTCAAGCCACTCCTCCTCACCGGAGGGCCAGATCCGCAGCTTGGTCATATATATTCTTGCCAG
AGGAAGCATGGTGCGATCTCACTATTCATCTCCCTGCCGCGGTGCTCCTTAAGGAAATCCATATTCAGCC
TCACCTGGCTTCTTTGGCTACGTGTCCATCCTCTGTATCAGTCGAGGTTAGTGCGGATGGAGTAAATATG
CTCCCGCTCAGTACTCCGGTCGTAACTTCAGGACTTACCTACATAAAGATCCAACTTGTAAAAGCTGAGG
TAGCTTCCGCGGTCTGCTTGCGCTTGCACCGCCCCCGCGACGCTTCCACGCTCGGGCTTTCCCAGATTAA
ACTCCTGGGGCTTACAGCGTTTGGGACCACATCTTCTGCTACGGTAAATAATCCGTTTTTGCCTTCCGAA
GATCAAGTTAGCAAAACATCTATCGGATGGCTCCGGCTCCTCCATCACTGTCTCACGCATATCTCAGATC
TGGAAGGAATGATGGCTTCAGCGGCTGCCCCCACGGCCAATCTTCTCCAGACTTGCGCCGCACTTCTCAT
GTCCCCCTATTGCGGAATGCACTCACCCAATATTGAGGTCGTCTTGGTTAAAATCGGCCTCCAGTCAACT
CGGATAGGTCTCAAGCTTATAGACATCTTGTTGCGGAATTGTGCAGCTAGTGGTTCTGATCCTACAGATC
TGAACAGTCCACTGTTGTTTGGTCGGTTGAATGGCCTCTCTAGCGATAGTACAATAGACATTTTGTATCA
ACTTGGAACTACCCAAGATCCGGGAACCAAAGATCGGATTCAGGCATTGCTCAAATGGGTAAGCGATAGC
GCGCGCGTAGCAGCTATGAAAAGATCTGGCCGAATGAATTACATGTGCCCGAATTCCAGCACTGTAGAAT
ACGGGCTTCTGATGCCGTCACCGAGTCACCTGCATTGCGTTGCGGCAATTCTGTGGCACTCCTATGAGTT
GCTCGTTGAATACGACTTGCCAGCACTGCTGGATCAGGAGCTCTTTGAGCTTCTGTTTAATTGGTCCATG
TCTCTGCCGTGTAATATGGTTCTCAAAAAGGCTGTTGACAGCTTGCTTTGCTCTATGTGTCACGTACATC
CTAACTACTTCTCTCTGTTGATGGGTTGGATGGGCATAACCCCCCCGCCGGTTCAATGCCATCACCGCTT
GTCCATGACAGATGACAGCAAAAAGCAAGACTTGTCTTCATCTCTGACAGATGATTCTAAAAATGCCCAA
GCACCCTTGGCGCTGACTGAAAGCCACTTGGCTACCCTCGCAAGTTCTTCACAGTCTCCTGAAGCTATTA
AGCAGCTCCTGGACAGCGGGCTGCCGAGCCTCCTTGTTCGGAGCTTGGCTTCATTCTGTTTTTCCCACAT
AAGTAGTAGTGAATCCATTGCACAGAGCATTGACATTTCACAGGATAAACTCCGGCGGCATCATGTTCCC
CAGCAATGTAACAAAATGCCGATTACGGCGGATCTCGTCGCCCCGATATTGCGGTTCCTTACCGAGGTCG
GTAACAGCCACATCATGAAAGACTGGCTGGGTGGTTCCGAAGTCAATCCTCTCTGGACTGCACTGCTGTT
CTTGTTGTGTCATTCTGGGAGTACCAGCGGCTCACACAATCTCGGGGCCCAGCAGACGAGCGCTAGGTCT
GCCAGCTTGAGTTCTGCCGCTACTACGGGTCTTACAACACAACAAAGAACCGCTATAGAAAACGCGACAG
TGGCGTTTTTTCTCCAGTGCATAAGTTGCCACCCAAATAATCAAAAGCTTATGGCTCAAGTGCTTTGCGA
GCTCTTTCAGACCAGTCCACAGAGGGGCAATCTCCCGACGTCTGGCAACATAAGCGGTTTTATCAGACGA
CTCTTCCTTCAACTCATGCTGGAGGACGAAAAGGTCACTATGTTCCTGCAGAGCCCGTGCCCGCTCTATA
AGGGAAGGATAAATGCCACGAGCCATGTCATTCAGCACCCGATGTACGGGGCCGGGCACAAATTTAGAAC
ACTCCACCTGCCAGTATCTACGACGCTTTCAGATGTCCTTGATAGGGTCTCCGATACTCCGAGCATCACC
GCCAAGCTTATCTCCGAGCAGAAAGATGACAAAGAAAAAAAAAACCACGAGGAAAAAGAGAAAGTCAAAG
CCGAAAATGGCTTTCAGGATAACTACTCCGTGGTAGTCGCCTCCGGGCTCAAGAGTCAAAGCAAGAGGGC
GGTCAGCGCGACCCCTCCTCGACCACCATCACGCCGCGGGAGGACGATACCGGACAAGATCGGAAGCACG
AGCGGCGCCGAGGCAGCGAATAAAATCATCACGGTACCAGTGTTTCATCTGTTCCATAAGCTTCTCGCAG
GTCAGCCACTGCCAGCGGAAATGACTCTGGCTCAACTGCTCACCCTGCTTTATGACCGCAAGTTGCCTCA
GGGGTACAGATCTATAGATCTTACGGTTAAGCTGGGCAGTCGGGTGATTACAGACCCTTCACTGTCCAAA
ACTGATTCCTATAAGCGCTTGCACCCTGAAAAGGATCACGGTGACCTCCTTGCTTCCTGCCCAGAGGACG
AGGCCTTGACACCCGGCGACGAATGCATGGACGGAATTTTGGATGAAAGCCTGCTGGAAACCTGTCCGAT
ACAATCCCCGCTCCAGGTATTCGCCGGGATGGGTGGTCTTGCTCTCATCGCCGAGAGGTTGCCCATGCTT
TATCCTGAAGTGATCCAGCAGGTATCAGCTCCGGTTGTAACCTCAACCACCCAAGAGAAACCTAAAGATT
CAGATCAATTTGAATGGGTGACAATTGAGCAGAGCGGCGAATTGGTGTATGAGGCCCCCGAAACGGTTGC
TGCCGAGCCGCCCCCAATAAAATCCGCCGTCCAGACAATGTCTCCAATACCAGCGCACTCTTTGGCGGCA
TTTGGGCTTTTTCTTAGGCTCCCTGGTTACGCTGAAGTCCTGCTGAAAGAACGCAAGCATGCGCAATGCC
TTCTGCGGCTCGTTTTGGGGGTGACGGACGATGGAGAAGGTTCCCATATCCTTCAGAGCCCCAGCGCGAA
CGTATTGCCCACACTTCCTTTTCATGTGCTCCGATCCCTCTTTTCAACTACCCCCCTCACAACTGATGAC
GGCGTCCTTCTGCGACGAATGGCCCTTGAGATCGGGGCCTTGCACCTCATTCTCGTGTGCCTCAGTGCGT
TGAGCCACCACAGTCCCCGGGTCCCAAACAGCAGCGTGAACCAGACGGAACCACAGGTGAGCAGCTCCCA
CAACCCCACGAGTACCGAGGAGCAGCAGCTCTACTGGGCAAAAGGGACCGGATTTGGGACTGGCTCAACC
GCCTCCGGATGGGATGTGGAACAAGCTCTTACGAAGCAAAGGTTGGAGGAGGAACATGTAACTTGTCTGC
TCCAGGTGCTTGCGAGCTATATAAACCCTGTGTCTTCAGCGGTGAATGGCGAGGCACAATCCAGTCACGA
AACGCGCGGTCAGAATTCCAATGCTCTCCCCAGTGTGCTCCTGGAGCTTCTTAGCCAGAGTTGTTTGATA
CCTGCCATGAGTTCATACCTTCGAAACGACTCTGTGCTGGACATGGCGAGACATGTTCCCTTGTATAGAG
CTCTTCTGGAACTGCTGAGAGCTATAGCCAGTTGCGCTGCCATGGTGCCTCTCCTGCTCCCCCTGAGCAC
CGAGAATGGCGAGGAGGAGGAGGAGCAGAGCGAGTGCCAGACCAGTGTTGGCACTCTCCTTGCCAAAATG
AAAACTTGTGTCGATACTTATACCAACCGCCTGCGGTCTAAGAGAGAGAATGTTAAAACCGGAGTTAAGC
CAGACGCATCTGACCAGGAACCCGAAGGGCTTACTTTGCTCGTACCAGATATACAGAAAACAGCTGAAAT
TGTTTACGCTGCAACAACATCACTCCGACAGGCCAACCAGGAGAAGAAACTTGGGGAGTATTCAAAGAAA
GCGGCCATGAAGCCTAAGCCGCTGTCCGTCCTGAAATCCCTTGAGGAAAAGTATGTCGCAGTGATGAAAA
AGCTCCAATTCGACACTTTTGAAATGGTGTCTGAAGACGAGGACGGCAAGCTGGGATTCAAAGTGAACTA
TCATTATATGAGCCAGGTCAAAAACGCTAACGATGCAAATAGTGCAGCTAGGGCTCGGCGCCTTGCTCAA
GAAGCGGTTACCCTCAGTACTAGTCTCCCCTTGTCATCCAGTAGTTCAGTCTTCGTGAGATGTGATGAAG
AGAGATTGGATATTATGAAAGTTCTGATCACCGGCCCCGCAGACACTCCTTATGCAAACGGATGCTTCGA
GTTTGACGTTTACTTCCCACAGGATTACCCTTCCAGCCCGCCCCTTGTCAATTTGGAAACTACCGGGGGT
CACTCCGTACGCTTCAACCCCAACCTGTATAACGACGGCAAAGTTTGCCTCTCAATTCTGAATACATGGC
ATGGAAGACCCGAAGAAAAATGGAACCCGCAAACATCATCATTTCTCCAGGTACTCGTGTCCGTTCAATC
ATTGATCCTCGTGGCGGAACCTTACTTTAACGAGCCTGGTTACGAGAGGTCTCGAGGCACACCATCTGGT
ACTCAATCCAGCAGGGAGTACGATGGCAATATCCGCCAAGCTACAGTGAAGTGGGCTATGCTCGAACAGA
TTAGGAATCCCTCTCCTTGCTTCAAGGAGGTGATACATAAACATTTCTATTTGAAAAGAGTAGAAATTAT
GGCGCAGTGTGAAGAGTGGATAGCAGACATCCAACAATATTCCTCAGACAAACGGGTCGGACGGACTATG
TCTCATCACGCAGCGGCTCTCAAACGACATACGGCCCAACTCCGCGAGGAACTCTTGAAATTGCCGTGTC
CTGAGGGTTTGGATCCTGACACGGACGACGCCCCAGAAGTATGTAGAGCCACTACAGGTGCGGAAGAGAC
CCTTATGCACGATCAGGTAAAACCCTCAAGTTCAAAGGAACTTCCGTCCGACTTTCAGCTTTGAGCGGCC
GCTGATGATAATGGCCTGTGGCCGTAATGGCCTGTGGCCGTAAAATCAACCTCTGGATTACAAAATTTGT
GAAAGATTGACTGGTATTCTTAACTATGTTGCTCCTTTTACGCTATGTGGATACGCTGCTTTAATGCCTT
TGTATCATGCTATTGCTTCCCGTATGGCTTTCATTTTCTCCTCCTTGTATAAATCCTGGTTGCTGTCTCT
TTATGAGGAGTTGTGGCCCGTTGTCAGGCAACGTGGCGTGGTGTGCACTGTGTTTGCTGACGCAACCCCC
ACTGGTTGGGGCATTGCCACCACCTGTCAGCTCCTTTCCGGGACTTTCGCTTTCCCCCTCCCTATTGCCA
CGGCGGAACTCAGTGCCGCCTGCCTTGCCCGCTGCTGGACAGGGGCTCGGCTGTTGGGCACTGACAATTC
CGTGGTGTTGTCGGGGAAATCATCGTCCTTTCCTTGGCTGCTCGCCTGTGTTGCCACCTGGATTCTGCGC
GGGACGTCCTTCTGCTACGTCCCTTCGGCCCTCAATCCAGCGGACCTTCCTTCCCGCGGCCTGCTGCCGG
CTCTGCGGCCTCTTCCGCGGCTTCGAGATCTGCCTCGACTGTGCCTTCTAGTTGCCAGCCATCTGTTGTT
TGCCCCTCCCCCGTGCCTTCCTTGACCCTGGAAGGTGCCACTCCCACTGTCCTTTCCTAATAAAATGAGG
AAATTGCATCAAATTGTCTGAGTAGGTGTCATTCTATTCTGGGGGGTGGGGTGGGGCAGGACAGCAAGGG
GGAGGATTGGGCAGACAATAGCAGGCATGCTGGGGACTCGAGTTAAGGGCGAATCGCTGGGACGCCCGAA
CGGTGGCTACTCGTTGACATAAGCCTGTTCGGTTCGTAAACTGTAATGCAAGTAGCGTATGCGCTCACGC
AACTGGTCCAGAACCTTGACCGAACGCAGCGGTGGTAACGGCGCAGTGGCGGTTTTCATGGCTTGTTATG
ACTGTTTTTTTGTACAGTCTATGCCTCGGGCATCCAAGCAGCAAGCGCGTTACGCCGTGGGTCGATGTTT
GATGTTATGGAGCAGCAACGATGTTACGCAGCAGCAACGATGTTACGCAGCAGGGCAGTCGCCCTAAAAC
AAAGTTAGGTGGCTCAAGTATGGGCATCATTCGTACATGTAGGCTCGGCCCTGACCAAGTCAAATCCATG
CGGGCTGCTCTTGATCTTTTCGGTCGTGAGTTCGGTGATGTAGCCACCTACTCCCAACATCAGCCGGACT
CCGATTACCTCGGGAACTTGCTCCGTAGTAAGACATTTATTGCGCTTGCTGCCTTCGACCAAGAAGCGGT
TGTTGGCGCTCTCGCGGCTTACGTTCTGCCCAAGTTTGAGCAGCCGCGTAGTGAGATCTATATCTATGAT
CTCGCAGTCTCCGGCGAGCACCGGAGGCAGGGCATTGCCACCGCGCTCATCAATCTCCTCAAGCATGAGG
CCAACGCGCTTGGTGCTTATGTGATCTACGTGCAAGCAGATTACGGTGACGATCCCGCAGTGGCTCTCTA
TACAAAGTTGGGCATACGGGAAGAAGTGATGCACTTTGATATCGACCCAAGTACCGCCACCTAACAATTC
GTTCAAGCCGAGATCGGCTTCCCGGCCGCGGAGTTGTTCGGTAAATTGTCACAACGCCGC
Features (pLannotate 1.2.2; 17 found; start..end, strand, type, name):
      1..224     +  mobile_element Tn7R: mini-Tn7 element (right end of the Tn7 transposon) Tn7
    288..876     -  rep_origin     ori: high-copy-number ColE1/pMB1/pBR322/pUC origin of replication
    915..1775    -  CDS            AmpR: β-lactamase; bla; confers resistance to ampicillin, carbenicillin, and related antibiotics
   1776..1847    -  promoter       AmpR promoter: bla
   1872..2037    +  mobile_element Tn7L: mini-Tn7 element (left end of the Tn7 transposon) Tn7
   2070..2434    +  enhancer       CMV enhancer: human cytomegalovirus immediate early enhancer
   2435..2638    +  promoter       CMV promoter: human cytomegalovirus (CMV) immediate early promoter
   2703..2741    +  misc_feature   Ad SA (fragment): adenovirus major late transcript splice acceptor (Friedrich and Soriano, 1991)
   2774..2983    -  CDS            PTP (fragment): TERM_ADE02 - Experimental evidence at protein level: Swiss-Prot protein existence level 1. Protein covalently bound to the viral DNA that acts as a primer for viral genomic replication by DNA strand displacement. Assembles on the viral origin of replication in an initiation complex with viral polymerase, DBP, host NFIA and host POU2F1/OCT1. During initiation, the polymerase covalently couples the first dCTP with Ser- 580 of pTP. The terminal protein stimulates the template activity over 20 fold compared to protein-free templates. Neo-synthesized viral genomes are linked to two preterminal prot
   3014..3103    +  intron         chimeric intron (fragment): chimera between introns from adenovirus and immunoglobulin heavy chain genes
   3122..3168    +  CDS            IgH signal sequence (fragment): signal sequence from the mouse immunoglobulin heavy chain variable region
   3224..3289    +  CDS            3xFLAG: three tandem FLAG® epitope tags, followed by an enterokinase cleavage site
   3341..17911   +  CDS            BIRC6: BIRC6_HUMAN - Also known as KIAA1289. Experimental evidence at protein level: Swiss-Prot protein existence level 1. Anti-apoptotic protein which can regulate cell death by controlling caspases and by acting as an E3 ubiquitin-protein ligase. Has an unusual ubiquitin conjugation system in that it could combine in a single polypeptide, ubiquitin conjugating (E2) with ubiquitin ligase (E3) activity, forming a chimeric E2/E3 ubiquitin ligase. Its tragets include CASP9 and DIABLO/SMAC. Acts as an inhibitor of CASP3, CASP7 and CASP9. Important regulator for the final stages of cytokinesis. Crucial f
  17964..18505   +  misc_feature   WPRE (fragment): woodchuck hepatitis virus posttranscriptional regulatory element
  18519..18630   +  polyA_signal   bGH poly(A) signal: bovine growth hormone polyadenylation signal
  18774..18802   +  promoter       Pc promoter: intI1 (promoter lies within the coding sequence); class 1 integron promoter
  18991..19524   +  CDS            GmR: gentamycin acetyltransferase; aacC1; confers resistance to gentamycin
