[The description below was written by a language model from this plasmid's Addgene catalogue record and pLannotate feature annotations shown in this document.]
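Description:
pDARMO_CMVT_3xFLAG_BIRC6 is a mammalian expression plasmid of about 19.6 kb, built by Gibson assembly in the pDARMO_CMVT_3xFLAG backbone, for producing human BIRC6 (also called BRUCE or APOLLON) with an N-terminal 3xFLAG tag. It is maintained in E. coli at high copy through a ColE1/pUC-type origin and selected with ampicillin via a β-lactamase gene. The feature table also shows a gentamicin acetyltransferase gene behind a class 1 integron Pc promoter.

The annotated mini-Tn7 ends lie on either side of the origin/AmpR segment, so on the circular map the expression cassette and gentamicin marker form the other Tn7-bounded segment. This layout resembles Tn7 transposition vectors such as those used to make bacmids, but the record describes no such use.

Expression is driven by the CMV immediate-early enhancer and promoter. These are followed by a leader region annotated with adenovirus-derived fragments (a major late splice acceptor and a chimeric adenovirus/immunoglobulin intron), elements commonly included to boost mRNA processing and translation. The reverse-strand PTP hit and the short IgH signal-sequence hit in this region are probably by-products of these leader and intron sequences rather than functional coding elements.

The 3xFLAG epitope, which includes an enterokinase site, precedes the 14,571 bp BIRC6 open reading frame. Downstream, a WPRE fragment and the bovine growth hormone polyadenylation signal support transcript stability and 3′ end formation. BIRC6 is a giant anti-apoptotic protein that combines E2 and E3 ubiquitin ligase activities and inhibits caspases. The record calls the insert wild type while noting an L1332V substitution. The construct is intended for expressing FLAG-tagged BIRC6 in mammalian cells, where the tag allows detection and affinity purification, and the associated publication concerns structural studies of BIRC6–client complexes.
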