Addgene plasmid #197967: pDARMO_CMVT_3xFLAG_BIRC6
Purpose: Mammalian cell expression of wt 3xFLAG-BIRC6
Depositing lab: Eric Fischer. Depositing organization: Dana-Farber Cancer Institute. Publication: Structures of BIRC6-client complexes provide a mechanism of SMAC-mediated release of caspases. Hunkeler M, Jin CY, Fischer ES. Science. 2023 Mar 17;379(6637):1105-1111. doi: 10.1126/science.ade5750. Epub 2023 Feb 9. PubMed 36758104.
Backbone
  Vector backbone: pDARMO_CMVT_3xFLAG
  Vector type: Mammalian Expression
Growth in bacteria
  Bacterial resistance: Ampicillin, 100 μg/mL
  Growth temperature: 37°C
  Growth strain: DH5alpha
  Copy number: High Copy
Gene/Insert
  Gene/Insert name: BIRC6 (alt names: BRUCE; APOLLON)
  Species: H. sapiens (human)
  Insert size (bp): 14571
  Mutation: L1332V
  Entrez Gene: BIRC6 (a.k.a. APOLLON, BRUCE)
  Tag / fusion protein: 3xFLAG (N terminal on insert)
  Cloning method: Gibson Cloning
Terms and licenses: Academic/Nonprofit Terms; Industry Terms: Not Available to Industry
Depositor comments: Electroporation recommended. Please visit https://www.biorxiv.org/content/10.1101/2022.08.19.504532v1 for bioRxiv preprint.
How to cite: pDARMO_CMVT_3xFLAG_BIRC6 was a gift from Eric Fischer (Addgene plasmid # 197967 ; http://n2t.net/addgene:197967 ; RRID:Addgene_197967)
